[The description below was written by a language model from this plasmid's Addgene catalogue record and pLannotate feature annotations shown in this document.]
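Description:
pc3XB-ZF34 is a mammalian expression-type plasmid built on pc3XB, a modified version of Invitrogen's pcDNA3, and it serves as an archive vector for a single zinc finger module in the Zinc Finger Consortium Modular Assembly Kit v1.0. It is maintained in E. coli at high copy through a ColE1/pUC-type origin with ampicillin selection (AmpR with its own promoter), and it also carries an f1 phage origin. For mammalian cells, an SV40 early promoter drives the neomycin phosphotransferase gene, followed by an SV40 polyadenylation signal, allowing G418 selection.

The payload is a roughly 90 bp insert, ZF34, encoding one C2H2-type zinc finger from the Sangamo module set that is recorded as recognising the DNA triplet TGG. It sits between XbaI and BamHI sites, both retained, downstream of the CMV immediate early enhancer and promoter and a T7 promoter (which also serves as the sequencing primer site), and upstream of the bovine growth hormone polyadenylation signal. The automated annotation labels this region as a fragment of the Drosophila protein noc. Given its position and size, this is most likely a similarity hit on the zinc finger motif rather than a true Drosophila sequence. The short HIV-1 LTR, ble and lacI fragment calls likewise look like backbone remnants or incidental matches rather than functional elements.

The preserved flanking sites allow individual finger modules from the kit to be excised and joined in series, building multi-finger arrays with chosen DNA-binding specificities. According to the associated publication, these arrays are used to engineer zinc finger nucleases.
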