Addgene plasmid #13133: pc3XB-ZF34
Depositing lab: Keith Joung. Depositing organization: Massachusetts General Hospital. Publication: Standardized reagents and protocols for engineering zinc finger nucleases by modular assembly. Wright DA, Thibodeau-Beganny S, Sander JD, Winfrey RJ, Hirsh AS, Eichtinger M, Fu F, Porteus MH, Dobbs D, Voytas DF, Joung JK. Nat Protoc. 2006;1(3):1637-52. doi: 10.1038/nprot.2006.259 PubMed 17406455.
Backbone
  Vector backbone: pc3XB
  Backbone manufacturer: Modified Invitrogen pcDNA3
  Backbone size w/o insert (bp): 5400
  Vector type: Mammalian Expression
  Selectable markers: Neomycin (select with G418)
Growth in bacteria
  Bacterial resistance: Ampicillin, 100 μg/mL
  Growth temperature: 37°C
  Growth strain: XL1 Blue
  Copy number: High Copy
Gene/Insert
  Gene/Insert name: ZF34
  Insert size (bp): 90
  Cloning method: Restriction Enzyme; 5′ cloning site XbaI (not destroyed); 3′ cloning site BamHI (not destroyed)
  Sequencing primers: 5′ T7
Terms and licenses: Academic/Nonprofit Terms; Industry Terms: Not Available to Industry
Depositor comments: Part of the Zinc Finger Consortium Modular Assembly Kit v1.0. Finger protein sequence: PGERPFMCTWSYCGKRFTRSDHLTTHKRTH. Target DNA sequence: TGG. This zinc finger is derived from the Sangamo module set.
How to cite: pc3XB-ZF34 was a gift from Keith Joung (Addgene plasmid # 13133 ; http://n2t.net/addgene:13133 ; RRID:Addgene_13133)
