Features (pLannotate 1.2.2; 20 found; start..end, strand, type, name):
     28..80      -  misc_feature   bom (fragment): basis of mobility region from pBR322
    235..614     +  enhancer       CMV enhancer: human cytomegalovirus immediate early enhancer
    615..818     +  promoter       CMV promoter: human cytomegalovirus (CMV) immediate early promoter
    814..847     +  LTR            5' LTR (truncated) (fragment): truncated 5' long terminal repeat (LTR) from HIV-1
    863..881     +  promoter       T7 promoter: promoter for bacteriophage T7 RNA polymerase
    933..1025    +  CDS            noc (fragment): NOC_DROME - Also known as nocA. Experimental evidence at protein level: Swiss-Prot protein existence level 1. May negatively regulate Notch-induced cell proliferation in the eye-head primordium. Required for development of the supraesophageal ganglion and ocelli. May act in leg and wing primordia to negatively regulate body-wall specifying genes and thereby promote appendage formation. Plays a role in tracheal development. From Drosophila melanogaster (Fruit fly).
   1068..1292    +  polyA_signal   bGH poly(A) signal: bovine growth hormone polyadenylation signal
   1296..1317    +  promoter       SV40 promoter (fragment): SV40 enhancer and early promoter
   1338..1766    +  rep_origin     f1 ori (sequence partly withheld): f1 bacteriophage origin of replication; arrow indicates direction of (+) strand synthesis
   1780..2109    +  promoter       SV40 promoter: SV40 enhancer and early promoter
   2180..2971    +  CDS            neo: KKA2_KLEPN - Also known as kan, nptII. Experimental evidence at protein level: Swiss-Prot protein existence level 1. Resistance to kanamycin, neomycin, paromomycin, ribostamycin, butirosin and gentamicin B. From Klebsiella pneumoniae.
   2995..3153    +  CDS            ble (fragment): BLE_KLEPN - Experimental evidence at protein level: Swiss-Prot protein existence level 1. Binding protein with a strong affinity to the bleomycin family of antibiotics. Binds to CL990; an antimitotic-antibiotic compound. From Klebsiella pneumoniae.
   3148..3269    +  polyA_signal   SV40 poly(A) signal: SV40 polyadenylation signal
   3342..3358    -  protein_bind   lac operator: The lac repressor binds to the lac operator to inhibit transcription in E. coli. This inhibition can be relieved by adding lactose or isopropyl-β-D-thiogalactopyranoside (IPTG). lac repressor encoded by lacI
   3366..3396    -  promoter       lac promoter: promoter for the E. coli lac operon
   3411..3432    -  protein_bind   CAP binding site: CAP binding activates transcription in the presence of cAMP. E. coli catabolite activator protein
   3445..3537    -  CDS            lacI (fragment): lac repressor; lacI; The lac repressor binds to the lac operator to inhibit transcription in E. coli. This inhibition can be relieved by adding lactose or isopropyl-β-D-thiogalactopyranoside (IPTG).
   3720..4305    -  rep_origin     ori: high-copy-number ColE1/pMB1/pBR322/pUC origin of replication
   4476..5336    -  CDS            AmpR: β-lactamase; bla; confers resistance to ampicillin, carbenicillin, and related antibiotics
   5337..5441    -  promoter       AmpR promoter: bla
>Addgene plasmid #13133 | pc3XB-ZF34 | depositor full sequence | sequence record 7482 | Author sequence
GACGGATCGGGAGATCTCCCGATCCCCTATGGTGCACTCTCAGTACAATCTGCTCTGATGCCGCATAGTT
AAGCCAGTATCTGCTCCCTGCTTGTGTGTTGGAGGTCGCTGAGTAGTGCGCGAGCAAAATTTAAGCTACA
ACAAGGCAAGGCTTGACCGACAATTGCATGAAGAATCTGCTTAGGGTTAGGCGTTTTGCGCTGCTTCGCG
ATGTACGGGCCAGATATACGCGTTGACATTGATTATTGACTAGTTATTAATAGTAATCAATTACGGGGTC
ATTAGTTCATAGCCCATATATGGAGTTCCGCGTTACATAACTTACGGTAAATGGCCCGCCTGGCTGACCG
CCCAACGACCCCCGCCCATTGACGTCAATAATGACGTATGTTCCCATAGTAACGCCAATAGGGACTTTCC
ATTGACGTCAATGGGTGGAGTATTTACGGTAAACTGCCCACTTGGCAGTACATCAAGTGTATCATATGCC
AAGTACGCCCCCTATTGACGTCAATGACGGTAAATGGCCCGCCTGGCATTATGCCCAGTACATGACCTTA
TGGGACTTTCCTACTTGGCAGTACATCTACGTATTAGTCATCGCTATTACCATGGTGATGCGGTTTTGGC
AGTACATCAATGGGCGTGGATAGCGGTTTGACTCACGGGGATTTCCAAGTCTCCACCCCATTGACGTCAA
TGGGAGTTTGTTTTGGCACCAAAATCAACGGGACTTTCCAAAATGTCGTAACAACTCCGCCCCATTGACG
CAAATGGGCGGTAGGCGTGTACGGTGGGAGGTCTATATAAGCAGAGCTCTCTGGCTAACTAGAGAACCCA
CTGCTTACTGGCTTATCGAAATTAATACGACTCACTATAGGGAGACCCAAGCTGGCTAGCGTTTAAACGG
GCCCTCTAGACCCGGGGAGCGGCCATTTATGTGTACCTGGTCATACTGTGGGAAACGCTTCACACGTAGC
GATCACCTGACAACGCACAAACGTACACACACCGGTGGATCCTCTGCACAGTAGTAAGCTTAAGTTTAAA
CCGCTGATCAGCCTCGACTGTGCCTTCTAGTTGCCAGCCATCTGTTGTTTGCCCCTCCCCCGTGCCTTCC
TTGACCCTGGAAGGTGCCACTCCCACTGTCCTTTCCTAATAAAATGAGGAAATTGCATCGCATTGTCTGA
GTAGGTGTCATTCTATTCTGGGGGGTGGGGTGGGGCAGGACAGCAAGGGGGAGGATTGGGAAGACAATAG
CAGGCATGCTGGGGATGCGGTGGGCTCTATGGCTTCTGAGGCGGAAAGAACCAGCTGGGGCTCTAGGGGG
TATCCCC
[124 nt withheld, positions 1338-1461]
C
[91 nt withheld, positions 1463-1553]
A
[49 nt withheld, positions 1555-1603]
CCTTTGACGTTGGAGTCCACGTTCTTT
[37 nt withheld, positions 1631-1667]
ACCCTATCTCGGTCTATTCTTTTGATTTATAAGGGATTTTGCCGATTTCGGCCTATTGGTTAAAAAATGA
GCTGATTTAACAAAAATTTAACGCGAATTAATTCTGTGGAATGTGTGTCAGTTAGGGTGTGGAAAGTCCC
CAGGCTCCCCAGCAGGCAGAAGTATGCAAAGCATGCATCTCAATTAGTCAGCAACCAGGTGTGGAAAGTC
CCCAGGCTCCCCAGCAGGCAGAAGTATGCAAAGCATGCATCTCAATTAGTCAGCAACCATAGTCCCGCCC
CTAACTCCGCCCATCCCGCCCCTAACTCCGCCCAGTTCCGCCCATTCTCCGCCCCATGGCTGACTAATTT
TTTTTATTTATGCAGAGGCCGAGGCCGCCTCTGCCTCTGAGCTATTCCAGAAGTAGTGAGGAGGCTTTTT
TGGAGGCCTAGGCTTTTGCAAAAAGCTCCCGGCCGGGAGCTTGTATATCCATTTTCGGATCTGATCAAGA
GACAGGATGAGGATCGTTTCGCATGATTGAACAAGATGGATTGCACGCAGGTTCTCCGGCCGCTTGGGTG
GAGAGGCTATTCGGCTATGACTGGGCACAACAGACAATCGGCTGCTCTGATGCCGCCGTGTTCCGGCTGT
CAGCGCAGGGGCGCCCGGTTCTTTTTGTCAAGACCGACCTGTCCGGTGCCCTGAATGAACTGCAGGACGA
GGCAGCGCGGCTATCGTGGCTGGCCACGACGGGCGTTCCTTGCGCAGCTGTGCTCGACGTTGTCACTGAA
GCGGGAAGGGACTGGCTGCTATTGGGCGAAGTGCCGGGGCAGGATCTCCTGTCATCTCACCTTGCTCCTG
CCGAGAAAGTATCCATCATGGCTGATGCAATGCGGCGGCTGCATACGCTTGATCCGGCTACCTGCCCATT
CGACCACCAAGCGAAACATCGCATCGAGCGAGCACGTACTCGGATGGAAGCCGGTCTTGTCGATCAGGAT
GATCTGGACGAAGAGCATCAGGGGCTCGCGCCAGCCGAACTGTTCGCCAGGCTCAAGGCGCGCATGCCCG
ACGGCGAGGATCTCGTCGTGACCCATGGCGATGCCTGCTTGCCGAATATCATGGTGGAAAATGGCCGCTT
TTCTGGATTCATCGACTGTGGCCGGCTGGGTGTGGCGGACCGCTATCAGGACATAGCGTTGGCTACCCGT
GATATTGCTGAAGAGCTTGGCGGCGAATGGGCTGACCGCTTCCTCGTGCTTTACGGTATCGCCGCTCCCG
ATTCGCAGCGCATCGCCTTCTATCGCCTTCTTGACGAGTTCTTCTGAGCGGGACTCTGGGGTTCGAAATG
ACCGACCAAGCGACGCCCAACCTGCCATCACGAGATTTCGATTCCACCGCCGCCTTCTATGAAAGGTTGG
GCTTCGGAATCGTTTTCCGGGACGCCGGCTGGATGATCCTCCAGCGCGGGGATCTCATGCTGGAGTTCTT
CGCCCACCCCAACTTGTTTATTGCAGCTTATAATGGTTACAAATAAAGCAATAGCATCACAAATTTCACA
AATAAAGCATTTTTTTCACTGCATTCTAGTTGTGGTTTGTCCAAACTCATCAATGTATCTTATCATGTCT
GTATACCGTCGACCTCTAGCTAGAGCTTGGCGTAATCATGGTCATAGCTGTTTCCTGTGTGAAATTGTTA
TCCGCTCACAATTCCACACAACATACGAGCCGGAAGCATAAAGTGTAAAGCCTGGGGTGCCTAATGAGTG
AGCTAACTCACATTAATTGCGTTGCGCTCACTGCCCGCTTTCCAGTCGGGAAACCTGTCGTGCCAGCTGC
ATTAATGAATCGGCCAACGCGCGGGGAGAGGCGGTTTGCGTATTGGGCGCTCTTCCGCTTCCTCGCTCAC
TGACTCGCTGCGCTCGGTCGTTCGGCTGCGGCGAGCGGTATCAGCTCACTCAAAGGCGGTAATACGGTTA
TCCACAGAATCAGGGGATAACGCAGGAAAGAACATGTGAGCAAAAGGCCAGCAAAAGGCCAGGAACCGTA
AAAAGGCCGCGTTGCTGGCGTTTTTCCATAGGCTCCGCCCCCCTGACGAGCATCACAAAAATCGACGCTC
AAGTCAGAGGTGGCGAAACCCGACAGGACTATAAAGATACCAGGCGTTTCCCCCTGGAAGCTCCCTCGTG
CGCTCTCCTGTTCCGACCCTGCCGCTTACCGGATACCTGTCCGCCTTTCTCCCTTCGGGAAGCGTGGCGC
TTTCTCATAGCTCACGCTGTAGGTATCTCAGTTCGGTGTAGGTCGTTCGCTCCAAGCTGGGCTGTGTGCA
CGAACCCCCCGTTCAGCCCGACCGCTGCGCCTTATCCGGTAACTATCGTCTTGAGTCCAACCCGGTAAGA
CACGACTTATCGCCACTGGCAGCAGCCACTGGTAACAGGATTAGCAGAGCGAGGTATGTAGGCGGTGCTA
CAGAGTTCTTGAAGTGGTGGCCTAACTACGGCTACACTAGAAGAACAGTATTTGGTATCTGCGCTCTGCT
GAAGCCAGTTACCTTCGGAAAAAGAGTTGGTAGCTCTTGATCCGGCAAACAAACCACCGCTGGTAGCGGT
TTTTTTGTTTGCAAGCAGCAGATTACGCGCAGAAAAAAAGGATCTCAAGAAGATCCTTTGATCTTTTCTA
CGGGGTCTGACGCTCAGTGGAACGAAAACTCACGTTAAGGGATTTTGGTCATGAGATTATCAAAAAGGAT
CTTCACCTAGATCCTTTTAAATTAAAAATGAAGTTTTAAATCAATCTAAAGTATATATGAGTAAACTTGG
TCTGACAGTTACCAATGCTTAATCAGTGAGGCACCTATCTCAGCGATCTGTCTATTTCGTTCATCCATAG
TTGCCTGACTCCCCGTCGTGTAGATAACTACGATACGGGAGGGCTTACCATCTGGCCCCAGTGCTGCAAT
GATACCGCGAGACCCACGCTCACCGGCTCCAGATTTATCAGCAATAAACCAGCCAGCCGGAAGGGCCGAG
CGCAGAAGTGGTCCTGCAACTTTATCCGCCTCCATCCAGTCTATTAATTGTTGCCGGGAAGCTAGAGTAA
GTAGTTCGCCAGTTAATAGTTTGCGCAACGTTGTTGCCATTGCTACAGGCATCGTGGTGTCACGCTCGTC
GTTTGGTATGGCTTCATTCAGCTCCGGTTCCCAACGATCAAGGCGAGTTACATGATCCCCCATGTTGTGC
AAAAAAGCGGTTAGCTCCTTCGGTCCTCCGATCGTTGTCAGAAGTAAGTTGGCCGCAGTGTTATCACTCA
TGGTTATGGCAGCACTGCATAATTCTCTTACTGTCATGCCATCCGTAAGATGCTTTTCTGTGACTGGTGA
GTACTCAACCAAGTCATTCTGAGAATAGTGTATGCGGCGACCGAGTTGCTCTTGCCCGGCGTCAATACGG
GATAATACCGCGCCACATAGCAGAACTTTAAAAGTGCTCATCATTGGAAAACGTTCTTCGGGGCGAAAAC
TCTCAAGGATCTTACCGCTGTTGAGATCCAGTTCGATGTAACCCACTCGTGCACCCAACTGATCTTCAGC
ATCTTTTACTTTCACCAGCGTTTCTGGGTGAGCAAAAACAGGAAGGCAAAATGCCGCAAAAAAGGGAATA
AGGGCGACACGGAAATGTTGAATACTCATACTCTTCCTTTTTCAATATTATTGAAGCATTTATCAGGGTT
ATTGTCTCATGAGCGGATACATATTTGAATGTATTTAGAAAAATAAACAAATAGGGGTTCCGCGCACATT
TCCCCGAAAAGTGCCACCTGACGTC
