>Addgene plasmid #13133 | pc3XB-ZF34 | addgene partial sequence | sequence record 19517 | CMV-F 5'-CGCAAATGGGCGGTAGGCGTG-3'
AGCTCTCTGGCTAACTAGAGAACCCACTGCTTACTGGCTTATCGAAATTAATACGACTCACTATAGGGAG
ACCCAAGCTGGCTAGCGTTTAAACGGGCCCTCTAGACCCGGGGAGCGGCCATTTATGTGTACCTGGTCAT
ACTGTGGGAAACGCTTCACACGTAGCGATCACCTGACAACGCACAAACGTACACACACCGGTGGATCCTC
TGCACAGTAGTAAGCTTAAGTTTAAACCGCTGATCAGCCTCGACTGTGCCTTCTAGTTGCCAGCCATCTG
TTGTTTGCCCCTCCCCCGTGCCTTCCTTGACCCTGGAAGGTGCCACTCCCACTGTCCTTTCCTAATAAAA
TGAGGAAATTGCATCGCATTGTCTGAGTAGGTGTCATTCTATTCTGGGGGGTGGGGTGGGGCAGGACAGC
AAGGGGGAGGATTGGGAAGACAATAGCAGGCATGCTGGGGATGCGGTGGGCTCTATGGCTTCTGAGGCGG
AAAGAACCAGCTGGGGCTCTAGGGGGTATCCCC
[124 nt withheld, positions 524-647]
CGCCGGCTTTCCCCGTC
